LOCUS       pSLQ1371_with_Blp1 8888 bp ds-DNA circular 20-OCT-2014
DEFINITION  .
ACCESSION
VERSION
SOURCE      .
  ORGANISM  .
COMMENT
COMMENT     ApEinfo:methylated:1
FEATURES             Location/Qualifiers
     CDS             complement(7898..8557)
                     /ApEinfo_graphicformat=arrow_data {{0 1 2 0 0 -1} {} 0}
     width           5
     offset          0
                     /label=AmpR
                     /ApEinfo_fwdcolor=#ffff00
                     /ApEinfo_revcolor=#ffff00
     rep_origin      complement(7118..7800)
                     /ApEinfo_graphicformat=arrow_data {{0 1 2 0 0 -1} {} 0}
     width           5
     offset          0
                     /label=ColE1 origin
                     /ApEinfo_fwdcolor=gray50
                     /ApEinfo_revcolor=gray50
     misc_recomb     2825..2858
                     /ApEinfo_graphicformat=arrow_data {{0 1 2 0 0 -1} {} 0}
     width           5
     offset          0
                     /label=LoxP recombination site
                     /ApEinfo_fwdcolor=steel blue
                     /ApEinfo_revcolor=orange
     misc_recomb     5688..5721
                     /ApEinfo_graphicformat=arrow_data {{0 1 2 0 0 -1} {} 0}
     width           5
     offset          0
                     /label=LoxP recombination site(1)
                     /ApEinfo_label=LoxP recombination site
                     /ApEinfo_fwdcolor=steel blue
                     /ApEinfo_revcolor=orange
     misc_feature    complement(8797..8825)
                     /ApEinfo_graphicformat=arrow_data {{0 1 2 0 0 -1} {} 0}
     width           5
     offset          0
                     /label=AmpR promoter
                     /ApEinfo_fwdcolor=#ffff00
                     /ApEinfo_revcolor=#ffff00
     misc_feature    844..1024
                     /ApEinfo_graphicformat=arrow_data {{0 1 2 0 0 -1} {} 0}
     width           5
     offset          0
                     /label=HIV-1_5_LTR
                     /ApEinfo_fwdcolor=cyan
                     /ApEinfo_revcolor=cyan
     misc_feature    4970..5665
                     /ApEinfo_graphicformat=arrow_data {{0 1 2 0 0 -1} {} 0}
     width           5
     offset          0
                     /label=BFP
                     /ApEinfo_fwdcolor=#0000ff
                     /ApEinfo_revcolor=green
     misc_feature    6894..7074
                     /ApEinfo_graphicformat=arrow_data {{0 1 2 0 0 -1} {} 0}
     width           5
     offset          0
                     /label=HIV-1_5_LTR(1)
                     /ApEinfo_label=HIV-1_5_LTR
                     /ApEinfo_fwdcolor=cyan
                     /ApEinfo_revcolor=cyan
     misc_feature    5767..6367
                     /ApEinfo_graphicformat=arrow_data {{0 1 2 0 0 -1} {} 0}
     width           5
     offset          0
                     /label=wPRE
                     /ApEinfo_fwdcolor=#0060ff
                     /ApEinfo_revcolor=#0060ff
     misc_feature    4301..4957
                     /ApEinfo_graphicformat=arrow_data {{0 1 2 0 0 -1} {} 0}
     width           5
     offset          0
                     /label=puro-t2A
                     /ApEinfo_fwdcolor=#ca72ff
                     /ApEinfo_revcolor=#ca72ff
     misc_feature    2945..2964
                     /ApEinfo_graphicformat=arrow_data {{0 1 2 0 0 -1} {} 0}
     width           5
     offset          0
                     /label=EGFP_NT2
                     /ApEinfo_fwdcolor=#ffa1e9
                     /ApEinfo_revcolor=#ffa1e9
     misc_feature    complement(1601..1607)
                     /ApEinfo_graphicformat=arrow_data {{0 1 2 0 0 -1} {} 0}
     width           5
     offset          0
                     /label=TATA box
                     /ApEinfo_fwdcolor=#ff9afa
                     /ApEinfo_revcolor=#ff9afa
     misc_feature    complement(766..775)
                     /ApEinfo_graphicformat=arrow_data {{0 1 2 0 0 -1} {} 0}
     width           5
     offset          0
                     /label=GC Box
                     /ApEinfo_fwdcolor=#888eff
                     /ApEinfo_revcolor=#888eff
     misc_feature    complement(7145..7154)
                     /ApEinfo_graphicformat=arrow_data {{0 1 2 0 0 -1} {} 0}
     width           5
     offset          0
                     /label=GC Box(1)
                     /ApEinfo_label=GC Box
                     /ApEinfo_fwdcolor=#888eff
                     /ApEinfo_revcolor=#888eff
     misc_feature    2631..2944
                     /ApEinfo_graphicformat=arrow_data {{0 1 2 0 0 -1} {} 0}
     width           5
     offset          0
                     /label=mU6 promoter (modified)
                     /ApEinfo_fwdcolor=#fff431
                     /ApEinfo_revcolor=#fff431
     misc_feature    2965..2976
                     /ApEinfo_graphicformat=arrow_data {{0 1 2 0 0 -1} {} 0}
     width           5
     offset          0
                     /label=modified stem loop
                     /ApEinfo_fwdcolor=cyan
                     /ApEinfo_revcolor=green
     misc_feature    2978..2989
                     /ApEinfo_graphicformat=arrow_data {{0 1 2 0 0 -1} {} 0}
     width           5
     offset          0
                     /label=modified stem loop(1)
                     /ApEinfo_label=modified stem loop
                     /ApEinfo_fwdcolor=cyan
                     /ApEinfo_revcolor=green
     misc_feature    2991..3057
                     /ApEinfo_graphicformat=arrow_data {{0 1 2 0 0 -1} {} 0}
     width           5
     offset          0
                     /label=modified stem loop(2)
                     /ApEinfo_label=modified stem loop
                     /ApEinfo_fwdcolor=cyan
                     /ApEinfo_revcolor=green
     misc_feature    3115..4076
                     /label=EF1Alpha
                     /ApEinfo_fwdcolor=cyan
                     /ApEinfo_revcolor=green
     misc_feature    4078..4232
                     /label=EF1Alpha(1)
                     /ApEinfo_label=EF1Alpha
                     /ApEinfo_fwdcolor=cyan
                     /ApEinfo_revcolor=green
     misc_feature    4895..4969
                     /label=T2A
                     /ApEinfo_fwdcolor=cyan
                     /ApEinfo_revcolor=green
ORIGIN
        1 gcttaagcgg tcgacggatc gggagatctc ccgatcccct atggtgcact ctcagtacaa
       61 tctgctctga tgccgcatag ttaagccagt atctgctccc tgcttgtgtg ttggaggtcg
      121 ctgagtagtg cgcgagcaaa atttaagcta caacaaggca aggcttgacc gacaattgca
      181 tgaagaatct gcttagggtt aggcgttttg cgctgcttcg cgatgtacgg gccagatata
      241 cgcgttgaca ttgattattg actagttatt aatagtaatc aattacgggg tcattagttc
      301 atagcccata tatggagttc cgcgttacat aacttacggt aaatggcccg cctggctgac
      361 cgcccaacga cccccgccca ttgacgtcaa taatgacgta tgttcccata gtaacgccaa
      421 tagggacttt ccattgacgt caatgggtgg agtatttacg gtaaactgcc cacttggcag
      481 tacatcaagt gtatcatatg ccaagtacgc cccctattga cgtcaatgac ggtaaatggc
      541 ccgcctggca ttatgcccag tacatgacct tatgggactt tcctacttgg cagtacatct
      601 acgtattagt catcgctatt accatggtga tgcggttttg gcagtacatc aatgggcgtg
      661 gatagcggtt tgactcacgg ggatttccaa gtctccaccc cattgacgtc aatgggagtt
      721 tgttttggca ccaaaatcaa cgggactttc caaaatgtcg taacaactcc gccccattga
      781 cgcaaatggg cggtaggcgt gtacggtggg aggtctatat aagcagcgcg ttttgcctgt
      841 actgggtctc tctggttaga ccagatctga gcctgggagc tctctggcta actagggaac
      901 ccactgctta agcctcaata aagcttgcct tgagtgcttc aagtagtgtg tgcccgtctg
      961 ttgtgtgact ctggtaacta gagatccctc agaccctttt agtcagtgtg gaaaatctct
     1021 agcagtggcg cccgaacagg gacttgaaag cgaaagggaa accagaggag ctctctcgac
     1081 gcaggactcg gcttgctgaa gcgcgcacgg caagaggcga ggggcggcga ctggtgagta
     1141 cgccaaaaat tttgactagc ggaggctaga aggagagaga tgggtgcgag agcgtcagta
     1201 ttaagcgggg gagaattaga tcgcgatggg aaaaaattcg gttaaggcca gggggaaaga
     1261 aaaaatataa attaaaacat atagtatggg caagcaggga gctagaacga ttcgcagtta
     1321 atcctggcct gttagaaaca tcagaaggct gtagacaaat actgggacag ctacaaccat
     1381 cccttcagac aggatcagaa gaacttagat cattatataa tacagtagca accctctatt
     1441 gtgtgcatca aaggatagag ataaaagaca ccaaggaagc tttagacaag atagaggaag
     1501 agcaaaacaa aagtaagacc accgcacagc aagcggccgg ccgcgctgat cttcagacct
     1561 ggaggaggag atatgaggga caattggaga agtgaattat ataaatataa agtagtaaaa
     1621 attgaaccat taggagtagc acccaccaag gcaaagagaa gagtggtgca gagagaaaaa
     1681 agagcagtgg gaataggagc tttgttcctt gggttcttgg gagcagcagg aagcactatg
     1741 ggcgcagcgt caatgacgct gacggtacag gccagacaat tattgtctgg tatagtgcag
     1801 cagcagaaca atttgctgag ggctattgag gcgcaacagc atctgttgca actcacagtc
     1861 tggggcatca agcagctcca ggcaagaatc ctggctgtgg aaagatacct aaaggatcaa
     1921 cagctcctgg ggatttgggg ttgctctgga aaactcattt gcaccactgc tgtgccttgg
     1981 aatgctagtt ggagtaataa atctctggaa cagatttgga atcacacgac ctggatggag
     2041 tgggacagag aaattaacaa ttacacaagc ttaatacact ccttaattga agaatcgcaa
     2101 aaccagcaag aaaagaatga acaagaatta ttggaattag ataaatgggc aagtttgtgg
     2161 aattggttta acataacaaa ttggctgtgg tatataaaat tattcataat gatagtagga
     2221 ggcttggtag gtttaagaat agtttttgct gtactttcta tagtgaatag agttaggcag
     2281 ggatattcac cattatcgtt tcagacccac ctcccaaccc cgaggggacc cgacaggccc
     2341 gaaggaatag aagaagaagg tggagagaga gacagagaca gatccattcg attagtgaac
     2401 ggatcggcac tgcgtgcgcc aattctgcag acaaatggca gtattcatcc acaattttaa
     2461 aagaaaaggg gggattgggg ggtacagtgc aggggaaaga atagtagaca taatagcaac
     2521 agacatacaa actaaagaat tacaaaaaca aattacaaaa attcaaaatt ttcgggttta
     2581 ttacagggac agcagagatc cagtttggtt agtaccgggc ccgctctaga gatccgacgc
     2641 gccatctcta ggcccgcgcc ggccccctcg cacggacttg tgggagaagc tcggctactc
     2701 ccctgccccg gttaatttgc atataatatt tcctagtaac tatagaggct taatgtgcga
     2761 taaaagacag ataatctgtt ctttttaata ctagctacat tttacatgat aggcttggat
     2821 ttctataact tcgtatagca tacattatac gaagttataa acagcacaaa aggaaactca
     2881 ccctaactgt aaagtaattg tgtgttttga gactataaGt atcccttgga gaaCCAcctT
     2941 GTTGGACCAG GATGGGCACC ACCCGTTTAA GAGCTAAGCT GGAAACAGCA TAGCAAGTTT
     3001 AAATAAGGCT AGTCCGTTAT CAACTTGAAA AAGTGGCACC GAGTCGGTGC TTTTTTTCtc
     3061 gagtactagg atccattagg cggccgcgtg gataaccgta ttaccgccat gcatGTGCCC
     3121 GTCAGTGGGC AGAGCGCACA TCGCCCACAG TCCCCGAGAA GTTGGGGGGA GGGGTCGGCA
     3181 ATTGAACCGG TGCCTAGAGA AGGTGGCGCG GGGTAAACTG GGAAAGTGAT GTCGTGTACT
     3241 GGCTCCGCCT TTTTCCCGAG GGTGGGGGAG AACCGTATAT AAGTGCAGTA GTCGCCGTGA
     3301 ACGTTCTTTT TCGCAACGGG TTTGCCGCCA GAACACAGGT AAGTGCCGTG TGTGGTTCCC
     3361 GCGGGCCTGG CCTCTTTACG GGTTATGGCC CTTGCGTGCC TTGAATTACT TCCACCTGGC
     3421 TGCAGTACGT GATTCTTGAT CCCGAGCTTC GGGTTGGAAG TGGGTGGGAG AGTTCGAGGC
     3481 CTTGCGCTTA AGGAGCCCCT TCGCCTCGTG CTTGAGTTGA GGCCTGGCCT GGGCGCTGGG
     3541 GCCGCCGCGT GCGAATCTGG TGGCACCTTC GCGCCTGTCT CGCTGCTTTC GATAAGTCTC
     3601 TAGCCATTTA AAATTTTTGA TGACCTGCTG CGACGCTTTT TTTCTGGCAA GATAGTCTTG
     3661 TAAATGCGGG CCAAGATCTG CACACTGGTA TTTCGGTTTT TGGGGCCGCG GGCGGCGACG
     3721 GGGCCCGTGC GTCCCAGCGC ACATGTTCGG CGAGGCGGGG CCTGCGAGCG CGGCCACCGA
     3781 GAATCGGACG GGGGTAGTCT CAAGCTGGCC GGCCTGCTCT GGTGCCTGGC CTCGCGCCGC
     3841 CGTGTATCGC CCCGCCCTGG GCGGCAAGGC TGGCCCGGTC GGCACCAGTT GCGTGAGCGG
     3901 AAAGATGGCC GCTTCCCGGC CCTGCTGCAG GGAGCTCAAA ATGGAGGACG CGGCGCTCGG
     3961 GAGAGCGGGC GGGTGAGTCA CCCACACAAA GGAAAAGGGC CTTTCCGTCC TCAGCCGTCG
     4021 CTTCATGTGA CTCCACGGAG TACCGGGCGC CGTCCAGGCA CCTCGATTAG TTCTCGcGCT
     4081 TTTGGAGTAC GTCGTCTTTA GGTTGGGGGG AGGGGTTTTA TGCGATGGAG TTTCCCCACA
     4141 CTGAGTGGGT GGAGACTGAA GTTAGGCCAG CTTGGCACTT GATGTAATTC TCCTTGGAAT
     4201 TTGCCCTTTT TGAGTTTGGA TCTTGGTTCA TTCTCAAGCC TCAGACAGTG GTTCAAAGTT
     4261 TTTTTCTTCC ATTTCAGGTG TCGTGAgCTA GCCCACCATG ACCGAGTACA AGCCCACGGT
     4321 GCGCCTCGCC ACCCGCGACG ACGTCCCCCG GGCCGTACGC ACCCTCGCCG CCGCGTTCGC
     4381 CGACTACCCC GCCACGCGCC ACACCGTCGA CCCGGACCGC CACATCGAGC GGGTCACCGA
     4441 GCTGCAAGAA CTCTTCCTCA CGCGCGTCGG GCTCGACATC GGCAAGGTGT GGGTCGCGGA
     4501 CGACGGCGCC GCGGTGGCGG TCTGGACCAC GCCGGAGAGC GTCGAAGCGG GGGCGGTGTT
     4561 CGCCGAGATC GGCCCGCGCA TGGCCGAGTT GAGCGGTTCC CGGCTGGCCG CGCAGCAACA
     4621 GATGGAAGGC CTCCTGGCGC CGCACCGGCC CAAGGAGCCC GCGTGGTTCC TGGCCACCGT
     4681 CGGCGTCTCG CCCGACCACC AGGGCAAGGG TCTGGGCAGC GCCGTCGTGC TCCCCGGAGT
     4741 GGAGGCGGCC GAGCGCGCCG GGGTGCCCGC CTTCCTGGAG ACCTCCGCGC CCCGCAACCT
     4801 CCCCTTCTAC GAGCGGCTCG GCTTCACCGT CACCGCCGAC GTCGAGGTGC CCGAAGGACC
     4861 GCGCACCTGG TGCATGACCC GCAAGCCCGG TGCCGGATCG GGAGAGGGCA GAGGAAGTCT
     4921 GCTAACATGC GGTGACGTCG AGGAGAATCC TGGCCCAccg gtcgccaccA GCGAGCTGAT
     4981 TAAGGAGAAC ATGCACATGA AGCTGTACAT GGAGGGCACC GTGGACAACC ATCACTTCAA
     5041 GTGCACATCC GAGGGCGAAG GCAAGCCCTA CGAGGGCACC CAGACCATGA GAATCAAGGT
     5101 GGTCGAGGGC GGCCCTCTCC CCTTCGCCTT CGACATCCTG GCTACTAGCT TCCTCTACGG
     5161 CAGCAAGACC TTCATCAACC ACACCCAGGG CATCCCCGAC TTCTTCAAGC AGTCCTTCCC
     5221 TGAGGGCTTC ACATGGGAGA GAGTCACCAC ATACGAAGAC GGGGGCGTGC TGACCGCTAC
     5281 CCAGGACACC AGCCTCCAGG ACGGCTGCCT CATCTACAAC GTCAAGATCA GAGGGGTGAA
     5341 CTTCACATCC AACGGCCCTG TGATGCAGAA GAAAACACTC GGCTGGGAGG CCTTCACCGA
     5401 GACGCTGTAC CCCGCTGACG GCGGCCTGGA AGGCAGAAAC GACATGGCCC TGAAGCTCGT
     5461 GGGCGGGAGC CATCTGATCG CAAACATCAA GACCACATAT AGATCCAAGA AACCCGCTAA
     5521 GAACCTCAAG ATGCCTGGCG TCTACTATGT GGACTACAGA CTGGAAAGAA TCAAGGAGGC
     5581 CAACAACGAG ACCTACGTCG AGCAGCACGA GGTGGCAGTG GCCAGATACT GCGACCTCCC
     5641 TAGCAAACTG GGGCACAAGC TTAATtaaga attcgtcgag ggacctaata acttcgtata
     5701 gcatacatta tacgaagtta tacatgttta agggttccgg ttccactagg tacaattcga
     5761 tatcaagctt atcgataatc aacctctgga ttacaaaatt tgtgaaagat tgactggtat
     5821 tcttaactat gttgctcctt ttacgctatg tggatacgct gctttaatgc ctttgtatca
     5881 tgctattgct tcccgtatgg ctttcatttt ctcctccttg tataaatcct ggttgctgtc
     5941 tctttatgag gagttgtggc ccgttgtcag gcaacgtggc gtggtgtgca ctgtgtttgc
     6001 tgacgcaacc cccactggtt ggggcattgc caccacctgt cagctccttt ccgggacttt
     6061 cgctttcccc ctccctattg ccacggcgga actcatcgcc gcctgccttg cccgctgctg
     6121 gacaggggct cggctgttgg gcactgacaa ttccgtggtg ttgtcgggga aatcatcgtc
     6181 ctttccttgg ctgctcgcct gtgttgccac ctggattctg cgcgggacgt ccttctgcta
     6241 cgtcccttcg gccctcaatc cagcggacct tccttcccgc ggcctgctgc cggctctgcg
     6301 gcctcttccg cgtcttcgcc ttcgccctca gacgagtcgg atctcccttt gggccgcctc
     6361 cccgcatcga taccgtcgac ctcgatcgag acctagaaaa acatggagca atcacaagta
     6421 gcaatacagc agctaccaat gctgattgtg cctggctaga agcacaagag gaggaggagg
     6481 tgggttttcc agtcacacct caggtacctt taagaccaat gacttacaag gcagctgtag
     6541 atcttagcca ctttttaaaa gaaaaggggg gactggaagg gctaattcac tcccaacgaa
     6601 gacaagatat ccttgatctg tggatctacc acacacaagg ctacttccct gattggcaga
     6661 actacacacc agggccaggg atcagatatc cactgacctt tggatggtgc tacaagctag
     6721 taccagttga gcaagagaag gtagaagaag ccaatgaagg agagaacacc cgcttgttac
     6781 accctgtgag cctgcatggg atggatgacc cggagagaga agtattagag tggaggtttg
     6841 acagccgcct agcatttcat cacatggccc gagagctgca tccggactgt actgggtctc
     6901 tctggttaga ccagatctga gcctgggagc tctctggcta actagggaac ccactgctta
     6961 agcctcaata aagcttgcct tgagtgcttc aagtagtgtg tgcccgtctg ttgtgtgact
     7021 ctggtaacta gagatccctc agaccctttt agtcagtgtg gaaaatctct agcagcatgt
     7081 gagcaaaagg ccagcaaaag gccaggaacc gtaaaaaggc cgcgttgctg gcgtttttcc
     7141 ataggctccg cccccctgac gagcatcaca aaaatcgacg ctcaagtcag aggtggcgaa
     7201 acccgacagg actataaaga taccaggcgt ttccccctgg aagctccctc gtgcgctctc
     7261 ctgttccgac cctgccgctt accggatacc tgtccgcctt tctcccttcg ggaagcgtgg
     7321 cgctttctca tagctcacgc tgtaggtatc tcagttcggt gtaggtcgtt cgctccaagc
     7381 tgggctgtgt gcacgaaccc cccgttcagc ccgaccgctg cgccttatcc ggtaactatc
     7441 gtcttgagtc caacccggta agacacgact tatcgccact ggcagcagcc actggtaaca
     7501 ggattagcag agcgaggtat gtaggcggtg ctacagagtt cttgaagtgg tggcctaact
     7561 acggctacac tagaagaaca gtatttggta tctgcgctct gctgaagcca gttaccttcg
     7621 gaaaaagagt tggtagctct tgatccggca aacaaaccac cgctggtagc ggtggttttt
     7681 ttgtttgcaa gcagcagatt acgcgcagaa aaaaaggatc tcaagaagat cctttgatct
     7741 tttctacggg gtctgacgct cagtggaacg aaaactcacg ttaagggatt ttggtcatga
     7801 gattatcaaa aaggatcttc acctagatcc ttttaaatta aaaatgaagt tttaaatcaa
     7861 tctaaagtat atatgagtaa acttggtctg acagttacca atgcttaatc agtgaggcac
     7921 ctatctcagc gatctgtcta tttcgttcat ccatagttgc ctgactcccc gtcgtgtaga
     7981 taactacgat acgggagggc ttaccatctg gccccagtgc tgcaatgata ccgcgagacc
     8041 cacgctcacc ggctccagat ttatcagcaa taaaccagcc agccggaagg gccgagcgca
     8101 gaagtggtcc tgcaacttta tccgcctcca tccagtctat taattgttgc cgggaagcta
     8161 gagtaagtag ttcgccagtt aatagtttgc gcaacgttgt tgccattgct acaggcatcg
     8221 tggtgtcacg ctcgtcgttt ggtatggctt cattcagctc cggttcccaa cgatcaaggc
     8281 gagttacatg atcccccatg ttgtgcaaaa aagcggttag ctccttcggt cctccgatcg
     8341 ttgtcagaag taagttggcc gcagtgttat cactcatggt tatggcagca ctgcataatt
     8401 ctcttactgt catgccatcc gtaagatgct tttctgtgac tggtgagtac tcaaccaagt
     8461 cattctgaga atagtgtatg cggcgaccga gttgctcttg cccggcgtca atacgggata
     8521 ataccgcgcc acatagcaga actttaaaag tgctcatcat tggaaaacgt tcttcggggc
     8581 gaaaactctc aaggatctta ccgctgttga gatccagttc gatgtaaccc actcgtgcac
     8641 ccaactgatc ttcagcatct tttactttca ccagcgtttc tgggtgagca aaaacaggaa
     8701 ggcaaaatgc cgcaaaaaag ggaataaggg cgacacggaa atgttgaata ctcatactct
     8761 tcctttttca atattattga agcatttatc agggttattg tctcatgagc ggatacatat
     8821 ttgaatgtat ttagaaaaat aaacaaatag gggttccgcg cacatttccc cgaaaagtgc
     8881 cacctgac
//
