>Addgene plasmid #60955 | pU6-sgRNA EF1Alpha-puro-T2A-BFP | addgene full sequence | sequence record 467280 | Addgene NGS Result
GTCGACGGATCGGGAGATCTCCCGATCCCCTATGGTGCACTCTCAGTACAATCTGCTCTGATGCCGCATA
GTTAAGCCAGTATCTGCTCCCTGCTTGTGTGTTGGAGGTCGCTGAGTAGTGCGCGAGCAAAATTTAAGCT
ACAACAAGGCAAGGCTTGACCGACAATTGCATGAAGAATCTGCTTAGGGTTAGGCGTTTTGCGCTGCTTC
GCGATGTACGGGCCAGATATACGCGTTGACATTGATTATTGACTAGTTATTAATAGTAATCAATTACGGG
GTCATTAGTTCATAGCCCATATATGGAGTTCCGCGTTACATAACTTACGGTAAATGGCCCGCCTGGCTGA
CCGCCCAACGACCCCCGCCCATTGACGTCAATAATGACGTATGTTCCCATAGTAACGCCAATAGGGACTT
TCCATTGACGTCAATGGGTGGAGTATTTACGGTAAACTGCCCACTTGGCAGTACATCAAGTGTATCATAT
GCCAAGTACGCCCCCTATTGACGTCAATGACGGTAAATGGCCCGCCTGGCATTATGCCCAGTACATGACC
TTATGGGACTTTCCTACTTGGCAGTACATCTACGTATTAGTCATCGCTATTACCATGGTGATGCGGTTTT
GGCAGTACATCAATGGGCGTGGATAGCGGTTTGACTCACGGGGATTTCCAAGTCTCCACCCCATTGACGT
CAATGGGAGTTTGTTTTGGCACCAAAATCAACGGGACTTTCCAAAATGTCGTAACAACTCCGCCCCATTG
ACGCAAATGGGCGGTAGGCGTGTACGGTGGGAGGTCTATATAAGCAGCGCGTTTTGCCTGTACTGGGTCT
CTCTGGTTAGACCAGATCTGAGCCTGGGAGCTCTCTGGCTAACTAGGGAACCCACTGCTTAAGCCTCAAT
AAAGCTTGCCTTGAGTGCTTCAAGTAGTGTGTGCCCGTCTGTTGTGTGACTCTGGTAACTAGAGATCCCT
CAGACCCTTTTAGTCAGTGTGGAAAATCTCTAGCAGTGGCGCCCGAACAGGGACTTGAAAGCGAAAGGGA
AACCAGAGGAGCTCTCTCGACGCAGGACTCGGCTTGCTGAAGCGCGCACGGCAAGAGGCGAGGGGCGGCG
ACTGGTGAGTACGCCAAAAATTTTGACTAGCGGAGGCTAGAAGGAGAGAGATGGGTGCGAGAGCGTCAGT
ATTAAGCGGGGGAGAATTAGATCGCGATGGGAAAAAATTCGGTTAAGGCCAGGGGGAAAGAAAAAATATA
AATTAAAACATATAGTATGGGCAAGCAGGGAGCTAGAACGATTCGCAGTTAATCCTGGCCTGTTAGAAAC
ATCAGAAGGCTGTAGACAAATACTGGGACAGCTACAACCATCCCTTCAGACAGGATCAGAAGAACTTAGA
TCATTATATAATACAGTAGCAACCCTCTATTGTGTGCATCAAAGGATAGAGATAAAAGACACCAAGGAAG
CTTTAGACAAGATAGAGGAAGAGCAAAACAAAAGTAAGACCACCGCACAGCAAGCGGCCGGCCGCTGATC
TTCAGACCTGGAGGAGGAGATATGAGGGACAATTGGAGAAGTGAATTATATAAATATAAAGTAGTAAAAA
TTGAACCATTAGGAGTAGCACCCACCAAGGCAAAGAGAAGAGTGGTGCAGAGAGAAAAAAGAGCAGTGGG
AATAGGAGCTTTGTTCCTTGGGTTCTTGGGAGCAGCAGGAAGCACTATGGGCGCAGCGTCAATGACGCTG
ACGGTACAGGCCAGACAATTATTGTCTGGTATAGTGCAGCAGCAGAACAATTTGCTGAGGGCTATTGAGG
CGCAACAGCATCTGTTGCAACTCACAGTCTGGGGCATCAAGCAGCTCCAGGCAAGAATCCTGGCTGTGGA
AAGATACCTAAAGGATCAACAGCTCCTGGGGATTTGGGGTTGCTCTGGAAAACTCATTTGCACCACTGCT
GTGCCTTGGAATGCTAGTTGGAGTAATAAATCTCTGGAACAGATTTGGAATCACACGACCTGGATGGAGT
GGGACAGAGAAATTAACAATTACACAAGCTTAATACACTCCTTAATTGAAGAATCGCAAAACCAGCAAGA
AAAGAATGAACAAGAATTATTGGAATTAGATAAATGGGCAAGTTTGTGGAATTGGTTTAACATAACAAAT
TGGCTGTGGTATATAAAATTATTCATAATGATAGTAGGAGGCTTGGTAGGTTTAAGAATAGTTTTTGCTG
TACTTTCTATAGTGAATAGAGTTAGGCAGGGATATTCACCATTATCGTTTCAGACCCACCTCCCAACCCC
GAGGGGACCCGACAGGCCCGAAGGAATAGAAGAAGAAGGTGGAGAGAGAGACAGAGACAGATCCATTCGA
TTAGTGAACGGATCGGCACTGCGTGCGCCAATTCTGCAGACAAATGGCAGTATTCATCCACAATTTTAAA
AGAAAAGGGGGGATTGGGGGGTACAGTGCAGGGGAAAGAATAGTAGACATAATAGCAACAGACATACAAA
CTAAAGAATTACAAAAACAAATTACAAAAATTCAAAATTTTCGGGTTTATTACAGGGACAGCAGAGATCC
AGTTTGGTTAGTACCGGGCCCGCTCTAGAGATCCGACGCGCCATCTCTAGGCCCGCGCCGGCCCCCTCGC
ACGGACTTGTGGGAGAAGCTCGGCTACTCCCCTGCCCCGGTTAATTTGCATATAATATTTCCTAGTAACT
ATAGAGGCTTAATGTGCGATAAAAGACAGATAATCTGTTCTTTTTAATACTAGCTACATTTTACATGATA
GGCTTGGATTTCTATAACTTCGTATAGCATACATTATACGAAGTTATAAACAGCACAAAAGGAAACTCAC
CCTAACTGTAAAGTAATTGTGTGTTTTGAGACTATAAGTATCCCTTGGAGAACCACCTTGTTGGACCAGG
ATGGGCACCACCCGTTTAAGAGCTAAGCTGGAAACAGCATAGCAAGTTTAAATAAGGCTAGTCCGTTATC
AACTTGAAAAAGTGGCACCGAGTCGGTGCTTTTTTTCTCGAGTACTAGGATCCATTAGGCGGCCGCGTGG
ATAACCGTATTACCGCCATGCATGTGCCCGTCAGTGGGCAGAGCGCACATCGCCCACAGTCCCCGAGAAG
TTGGGGGGAGGGGTCGGCAATTGAACCGGTGCCTAGAGAAGGTGGCGCGGGGTAAACTGGGAAAGTGATG
TCGTGTACTGGCTCCGCCTTTTTCCCGAGGGTGGGGGAGAACCGTATATAAGTGCAGTAGTCGCCGTGAA
CGTTCTTTTTCGCAACGGGTTTGCCGCCAGAACACAGGTAAGTGCCGTGTGTGGTTCCCGCGGGCCTGGC
CTCTTTACGGGTTATGGCCCTTGCGTGCCTTGAATTACTTCCACCTGGCTGCAGTACGTGATTCTTGATC
CCGAGCTTCGGGTTGGAAGTGGGTGGGAGAGTTCGAGGCCTTGCGCTTAAGGAGCCCCTTCGCCTCGTGC
TTGAGTTGAGGCCTGGCCTGGGCGCTGGGGCCGCCGCGTGCGAATCTGGTGGCACCTTCGCGCCTGTCTC
GCTGCTTTCGATAAGTCTCTAGCCATTTAAAATTTTTGATGACCTGCTGCGACGCTTTTTTTCTGGCAAG
ATAGTCTTGTAAATGCGGGCCAAGATCTGCACACTGGTATTTCGGTTTTTGGGGCCGCGGGCGGCGACGG
GGCCCGTGCGTCCCAGCGCACATGTTCGGCGAGGCGGGGCCTGCGAGCGCGGCCACCGAGAATCGGACGG
GGGTAGTCTCAAGCTGGCCGGCCTGCTCTGGTGCCTGGCCTCGCGCCGCCGTGTATCGCCCCGCCCTGGG
CGGCAAGGCTGGCCCGGTCGGCACCAGTTGCGTGAGCGGAAAGATGGCCGCTTCCCGGCCCTGCTGCAGG
GAGCTCAAAATGGAGGACGCGGCGCTCGGGAGAGCGGGCGGGTGAGTCACCCACACAAAGGAAAAGGGCC
TTTCCGTCCTCAGCCGTCGCTTCATGTGACTCCACGGAGTACCGGGCGCCGTCCAGGCACCTCGATTAGT
TCTCGCGCTTTTGGAGTACGTCGTCTTTAGGTTGGGGGGAGGGGTTTTATGCGATGGAGTTTCCCCACAC
TGAGTGGGTGGAGACTGAAGTTAGGCCAGCTTGGCACTTGATGTAATTCTCCTTGGAATTTGCCCTTTTT
GAGTTTGGATCTTGGTTCATTCTCAAGCCTCAGACAGTGGTTCAAAGTTTTTTTCTTCCATTTCAGGTGT
CGTGAGCTAGCCCACCATGACCGAGTACAAGCCCACGGTGCGCCTCGCCACCCGCGACGACGTCCCCCGG
GCCGTACGCACCCTCGCCGCCGCGTTCGCCGACTACCCCGCCACGCGCCACACCGTCGACCCGGACCGCC
ACATCGAGCGGGTCACCGAGCTGCAAGAACTCTTCCTCACGCGCGTCGGGCTCGACATCGGCAAGGTGTG
GGTCGCGGACGACGGCGCCGCGGTGGCGGTCTGGACCACGCCGGAGAGCGTCGAAGCGGGGGCGGTGTTC
GCCGAGATCGGCCCGCGCATGGCCGAGTTGAGCGGTTCCCGGCTGGCCGCGCAGCAACAGATGGAAGGCC
TCCTGGCGCCGCACCGGCCCAAGGAGCCCGCGTGGTTCCTGGCCACCGTCGGCGTCTCGCCCGACCACCA
GGGCAAGGGTCTGGGCAGCGCCGTCGTGCTCCCCGGAGTGGAGGCGGCCGAGCGCGCCGGGGTGCCCGCC
TTCCTGGAGACCTCCGCGCCCCGCAACCTCCCCTTCTACGAGCGGCTCGGCTTCACCGTCACCGCCGACG
TCGAGGTGCCCGAAGGACCGCGCACCTGGTGCATGACCCGCAAGCCCGGTGCCGGATCGGGAGAGGGCAG
AGGAAGTCTGCTAACATGCGGTGACGTCGAGGAGAATCCTGGCCCACCGGTCGCCACCAGCGAGCTGATT
AAGGAGAACATGCACATGAAGCTGTACATGGAGGGCACCGTGGACAACCATCACTTCAAGTGCACATCCG
AGGGCGAAGGCAAGCCCTACGAGGGCACCCAGACCATGAGAATCAAGGTGGTCGAGGGCGGCCCTCTCCC
CTTCGCCTTCGACATCCTGGCTACTAGCTTCCTCTACGGCAGCAAGACCTTCATCAACCACACCCAGGGC
ATCCCCGACTTCTTCAAGCAGTCCTTCCCTGAGGGCTTCACATGGGAGAGAGTCACCACATACGAAGACG
GGGGCGTGCTGACCGCTACCCAGGACACCAGCCTCCAGGACGGCTGCCTCATCTACAACGTCAAGATCAG
AGGGGTGAACTTCACATCCAACGGCCCTGTGATGCAGAAGAAAACACTCGGCTGGGAGGCCTTCACCGAG
ACGCTGTACCCCGCTGACGGCGGCCTGGAAGGCAGAAACGACATGGCCCTGAAGCTCGTGGGCGGGAGCC
ATCTGATCGCAAACATCAAGACCACATATAGATCCAAGAAACCCGCTAAGAACCTCAAGATGCCTGGCGT
CTACTATGTGGACTACAGACTGGAAAGAATCAAGGAGGCCAACAACGAGACCTACGTCGAGCAGCACGAG
GTGGCAGTGGCCAGATACTGCGACCTCCCTAGCAAACTGGGGCACAAGCTTAATTAAGAATTCGTCGAGG
GACCTAATAACTTCGTATAGCATACATTATACGAAGTTATACATGTTTAAGGGTTCCGGTTCCACTAGGT
ACAATTCGATATCAAGCTTATCGATAATCAACCTCTGGATTACAAAATTTGTGAAAGATTGACTGGTATT
CTTAACTATGTTGCTCCTTTTACGCTATGTGGATACGCTGCTTTAATGCCTTTGTATCATGCTATTGCTT
CCCGTATGGCTTTCATTTTCTCCTCCTTGTATAAATCCTGGTTGCTGTCTCTTTATGAGGAGTTGTGGCC
CGTTGTCAGGCAACGTGGCGTGGTGTGCACTGTGTTTGCTGACGCAACCCCCACTGGTTGGGGCATTGCC
ACCACCTGTCAGCTCCTTTCCGGGACTTTCGCTTTCCCCCTCCCTATTGCCACGGCGGAACTCATCGCCG
CCTGCCTTGCCCGCTGCTGGACAGGGGCTCGGCTGTTGGGCACTGACAATTCCGTGGTGTTGTCGGGGAA
ATCATCGTCCTTTCCTTGGCTGCTCGCCTGTGTTGCCACCTGGATTCTGCGCGGGACGTCCTTCTGCTAC
GTCCCTTCGGCCCTCAATCCAGCGGACCTTCCTTCCCGCGGCCTGCTGCCGGCTCTGCGGCCTCTTCCGC
GTCTTCGCCTTCGCCCTCAGACGAGTCGGATCTCCCTTTGGGCCGCCTCCCCGCATCGATACCGTCGACC
TCGATCGAGACCTAGAAAAACATGGAGCAATCACAAGTAGCAATACAGCAGCTACCAATGCTGATTGTGC
CTGGCTAGAAGCACAAGAGGAGGAGGAGGTGGGTTTTCCAGTCACACCTCAGGTACCTTTAAGACCAATG
ACTTACAAGGCAGCTGTAGATCTTAGCCACTTTTTAAAAGAAAAGGGGGGACTGGAAGGGCTAATTCACT
CCCAACGAAGACAAGATATCCTTGATCTGTGGATCTACCACACACAAGGCTACTTCCCTGATTGGCAGAA
CTACACACCAGGGCCAGGGATCAGATATCCACTGACCTTTGGATGGTGCTACAAGCTAGTACCAGTTGAG
CAAGAGAAGGTAGAAGAAGCCAATGAAGGAGAGAACACCCGCTTGTTACACCCTGTGAGCCTGCATGGGA
TGGATGACCCGGAGAGAGAAGTATTAGAGTGGAGGTTTGACAGCCGCCTAGCATTTCATCACATGGCCCG
AGAGCTGCATCCGGACTGTACTGGGTCTCTCTGGTTAGACCAGATCTGAGCCTGGGAGCTCTCTGGCTAA
CTAGGGAACCCACTGCTTAAGCCTCAATAAAGCTTGCCTTGAGTGCTTCAAGTAGTGTGTGCCCGTCTGT
TGTGTGACTCTGGTAACTAGAGATCCCTCAGACCCTTTTAGTCAGTGTGGAAAATCTCTAGCAGCATGTG
AGCAAAAGGCCAGCAAAAGGCCAGGAACCGTAAAAAGGCCGCGTTGCTGGCGTTTTTCCATAGGCTCCGC
CCCCCTGACGAGCATCACAAAAATCGACGCTCAAGTCAGAGGTGGCGAAACCCGACAGGACTATAAAGAT
ACCAGGCGTTTCCCCCTGGAAGCTCCCTCGTGCGCTCTCCTGTTCCGACCCTGCCGCTTACCGGATACCT
GTCCGCCTTTCTCCCTTCGGGAAGCGTGGCGCTTTCTCATAGCTCACGCTGTAGGTATCTCAGTTCGGTG
TAGGTCGTTCGCTCCAAGCTGGGCTGTGTGCACGAACCCCCCGTTCAGCCCGACCGCTGCGCCTTATCCG
GTAACTATCGTCTTGAGTCCAACCCGGTAAGACACGACTTATCGCCACTGGCAGCAGCCACTGGTAACAG
GATTAGCAGAGCGAGGTATGTAGGCGGTGCTACAGAGTTCTTGAAGTGGTGGCCTAACTACGGCTACACT
AGAAGAACAGTATTTGGTATCTGCGCTCTGCTGAAGCCAGTTACCTTCGGAAAAAGAGTTGGTAGCTCTT
GATCCGGCAAACAAACCACCGCTGGTAGCGGTGGTTTTTTTGTTTGCAAGCAGCAGATTACGCGCAGAAA
AAAAGGATCTCAAGAAGATCCTTTGATCTTTTCTACGGGGTCTGACGCTCAGTGGAACGAAAACTCACGT
TAAGGGATTTTGGTCATGAGATTATCAAAAAGGATCTTCACCTAGATCCTTTTAAATTAAAAATGAAGTT
TTAAATCAATCTAAAGTATATATGAGTAAACTTGGTCTGACAGTTACCAATGCTTAATCAGTGAGGCACC
TATCTCAGCGATCTGTCTATTTCGTTCATCCATAGTTGCCTGACTCCCCGTCGTGTAGATAACTACGATA
CGGGAGGGCTTACCATCTGGCCCCAGTGCTGCAATGATACCGCGAGACCCACGCTCACCGGCTCCAGATT
TATCAGCAATAAACCAGCCAGCCGGAAGGGCCGAGCGCAGAAGTGGTCCTGCAACTTTATCCGCCTCCAT
CCAGTCTATTAATTGTTGCCGGGAAGCTAGAGTAAGTAGTTCGCCAGTTAATAGTTTGCGCAACGTTGTT
GCCATTGCTACAGGCATCGTGGTGTCACGCTCGTCGTTTGGTATGGCTTCATTCAGCTCCGGTTCCCAAC
GATCAAGGCGAGTTACATGATCCCCCATGTTGTGCAAAAAAGCGGTTAGCTCCTTCGGTCCTCCGATCGT
TGTCAGAAGTAAGTTGGCCGCAGTGTTATCACTCATGGTTATGGCAGCACTGCATAATTCTCTTACTGTC
ATGCCATCCGTAAGATGCTTTTCTGTGACTGGTGAGTACTCAACCAAGTCATTCTGAGAATAGTGTATGC
GGCGACCGAGTTGCTCTTGCCCGGCGTCAATACGGGATAATACCGCGCCACATAGCAGAACTTTAAAAGT
GCTCATCATTGGAAAACGTTCTTCGGGGCGAAAACTCTCAAGGATCTTACCGCTGTTGAGATCCAGTTCG
ATGTAACCCACTCGTGCACCCAACTGATCTTCAGCATCTTTTACTTTCACCAGCGTTTCTGGGTGAGCAA
AAACAGGAAGGCAAAATGCCGCAAAAAAGGGAATAAGGGCGACACGGAAATGTTGAATACTCATACTCTT
CCTTTTTCAATATTATTGAAGCATTTATCAGGGTTATTGTCTCATGAGCGGATACATATTTGAATGTATT
TAGAAAAATAAACAAATAGGGGTTCCGCGCACATTTCCCCGAAAAGTGCCACCTGAC
Features (pLannotate 1.2.2; 24 found; start..end, strand, type, name):
     31..83      -  misc_feature   bom (fragment): basis of mobility region from pBR322
    238..617     +  enhancer       CMV enhancer: human cytomegalovirus immediate early enhancer
    618..817     +  promoter       CMV promoter: human cytomegalovirus (CMV) immediate early promoter
    835..1015    +  LTR            5' LTR (truncated): truncated 5' long terminal repeat (LTR) from HIV-1
   1062..1187    +  misc_feature   HIV-1 Ψ: packaging signal of human immunodeficiency virus type 1
   1171..1509    +  CDS            HIV-1 gag (fragment): gag protein from human immunodeficiency virus 1; gag
   1684..1917    +  misc_feature   RRE: The Rev response element (RRE) of HIV-1 allows for Rev-dependent mRNA export from the nucleus to the cytoplasm.
   2294..2394    +  CDS            Rev (fragment): human immunodeficiency virus 1 (HIV-1) Rev protein; rev; enhances nuclear export of unspliced and incompletely spliced viral mRNAs
   2444..2561    +  misc_feature   cPPT/CTS: central polypurine tract and central termination sequence of HIV-1
   2814..2847    +  protein_bind   loxP: Cre-mediated recombination occurs in the 8-bp core sequence (GCATACAT). Cre recombinase
   2934..2953    -  CDS            VN155(I152L) (fragment): improved N-terminal fragment of mVenus for use in bimolecular fluorescence complementation (BiFC) (Kodama and Hu, 2010)
   2972..3039    +  misc_RNA       tracrRNA (fragment): trans-activating CRISPR RNA for the Streptococcus pyogenes CRISPR/Cas9 system
   3104..4275    +  promoter       EF-1α promoter: strong constitutive promoter for human elongation factor EF-1α
   4287..4883    +  CDS            PuroR: puromycin N-acetyltransferase; pac from Streptomyces alboniger; confers resistance to puromycin
   4959..5657    +  CDS            TagBFP: monomeric blue fluorescent protein mammalian codon-optimized
   5677..5710    +  protein_bind   loxP: Cre-mediated recombination occurs in the 8-bp core sequence (GCATACAT). Cre recombinase
   5743..5766    +  misc_feature   MCS (fragment): pBluescript multiple cloning site
   5766..6354    +  misc_feature   WPRE: woodchuck hepatitis virus posttranscriptional regulatory element
   6355..6374    +  misc_feature   MCS (fragment): pBluescript multiple cloning site
   6376..6876    +  CDS            nef (fragment): NEF_HV1LA - Experimental evidence at protein level: Swiss-Prot protein existence level 1. Extracellular Nef protein targets CD4(+) T-lymphocytes for apoptosis by interacting with CXCR4 surface receptors. From Human immunodeficiency virus type 1 group M subtype B (isolate Lai) (HIV-1).
   6883..7063    +  LTR            5' LTR (truncated): truncated 5' long terminal repeat (LTR) from HIV-1
   7125..7713    -  rep_origin     ori: high-copy-number ColE1/pMB1/pBR322/pUC origin of replication
   7884..8744    -  CDS            AmpR: β-lactamase; bla; confers resistance to ampicillin, carbenicillin, and related antibiotics
   8745..8849    -  promoter       AmpR promoter: bla
