>Addgene plasmid #60955 | pU6-sgRNA EF1Alpha-puro-T2A-BFP Sequencing Result | analyzer sequence | sequence record 457338
CAAAAAAGCGGTTAGCTCCTTCGGTCCTCCGATCGTTGTCAGAAGTAAGTTGGCCGCAGTGTTATCACTC
ATGGTTATGGCAGCACTGCATAATTCTCTTACTGTCATGCCATCCGTAAGATGCTTTTCTGTGACTGGTG
AGTACTCAACCAAGTCATTCTGAGAATAGTGTATGCGGCGACCGAGTTGCTCTTGCCCGGCGTCAATACG
GGATAATACCGCGCCACATAGCAGAACTTTAAAAGTGCTCATCATTGGAAAACGTTCTTCGGGGCGAAAA
CTCTCAAGGATCTTACCGCTGTTGAGATCCAGTTCGATGTAACCCACTCGTGCACCCAACTGATCTTCAG
CATCTTTTACTTTCACCAGCGTTTCTGGGTGAGCAAAAACAGGAAGGCAAAATGCCGCAAAAAAGGGAAT
AAGGGCGACACGGAAATGTTGAATACTCATACTCTTCCTTTTTCAATATTATTGAAGCATTTATCAGGGT
TATTGTCTCATGAGCGGATACATATTTGAATGTATTTAGAAAAATAAACAAATAGGGGTTCCGCGCACAT
TTCCCCGAAAAGTGCCACCTGACGTCTAAGAAACCATTATTATCATGACATTAACCTATAAAAATAGGCG
TATCACGAGGCCCTTTCGTCTCGCGCGTTTCGGTGATGACGGTGAAAACCTCTGACACATGCAGCTCCCG
GAGACGGTCACAGCTTGTCTGTAAGCGGATGCCGGGAGCAGACAAGCCCGTCAGGGCGCGTCAGCGGGTG
TTGGCGGGTGTCGGGGCTGGCTTAACTATGCGGCATCAGAGCAGATTGTACTGAGAGTGCACCATATGCG
GTGTGAAATACCGCACAGATGCGTAAGGAGAAAATACCGCATCAGGCGCCATTCGCCATTCAGGCTGCGC
AACTGTTGGGAAGGGCGATCGGTGCGGGCCTCTTCGCTATTACGCCAGCTGGCGAAAGGGGGATGTGCTG
CAAGGCGATTAAGTTGGGTAACGCCAGGGTTTTCCCAGTCACGACGTTGTAAAACGACGGCCAGGTAATA
CGACTCACTATAGGGCGAGAATTCGGTCTCATAGTGCAATAATCCTAATCATTGGCAGCAAGCTTCGATA
AGGATGAAGGAGGTTGAGACCAAGCTTCACTTCTATAGTGTCACCTAAATAGCTCGTGTGAAATTGTTAT
CCGCTCACAATTCCACACAACATACGAGCCGGAAGCATAAAGTGTAAAGCCTGGGGTGCCTAATGAGTGA
GCTAACTCACATTAATTGCGTTGCGCTCACTGCCCGCTTTCCAGTCGGGAAACCTGTCGTGCCAGCTGCA
TTAATGAATCGGCCAACGCGCGGGGAGAGGCGGTTTGCGTATTGGGCGCTCTTCCGCTTCCTCGCTCACT
GACTCGCTGCGCTCGGTCGTTCGGCTGCGGCGAGCGGTATCAGCTCACTCAAAGGCGGTAATACGGTTAT
CCACAGAATCAGGGGATAACGCAGGAAAGAACATGTGAGCAAAAGGCCAGCAAAAGGCCAGGAACCGTAA
AAAGGCCGCGTTGCTGGCGTTTTTCCATAGGCTCCGCCCCCCTGACGAGCATCACAAAAATCGACGCTCA
AGTCAGAGGTGGCGAAACCCGACAGGACTATAAAGATACCAGGCGTTTCCCCCTGGAAGCTCCCTCGTGC
GCTCTCCTGTTCCGACCCTGCCGCTTACCGGATACCTGTCCGCCTTTCTCCCTTCGGGAAGCGTGGCGCT
TTCTCATAGCTCACGCTGTAGGTATCTCAGTTCGGTGTAGGTCGTTCGCTCCAAGCTGGGCTGTGTGCAC
GAACCCCCCGTTCAGCCCGACCGCTGCGCCTTATCCGGTAACTATCGTCTTGAGTCCAACCCGGTAAGAC
ACGACTTATCGCCACTGGCAGCAGCCACTGGTAACAGGATTAGCAGAGCGAGGTATGTAGGCGGTGCTAC
AGAGTTCTTGAAGTGGTGGCCTAACTACGGCTACACTAGAAGAACAGTATTTGGTATCTGCGCTCTGCTG
AAGCCAGTTACCTTCGGAAAAAGAGTTGGTAGCTCTTGATCCGGCAAACAAACCACCGCTGGTAGCGGTG
GTTTTTTTGTTTGCAAGCAGCAGATTACGCGCAGAAAAAAAGGATCTCAAGAAGATCCTTTGATCTTTTC
TACGGGGTCTGACGCTCAGTGGAACGAAAACTCACGTTAAGGGATTTTGGTCATGAGATTATCAAAAAGG
ATCTTCACCTAGATCCTTTTAAATTAAAAATGAAGTTTTAAATCAATCTAAAGTATATATGAGTAAACTT
GGTCTGACAGTTACCAATGCTTAATCAGTGAGGCACCTATCTCAGCGATCTGTCTATTTCGTTCATCCAT
AGTTGCCTGACTCCCCGTCGTGTAGATAACTACGATACGGGAGGGCTTACCATCTGGCCCCAGTGCTGCA
ATGATACCTCGAGAGCCACGCTCACCGGCTCCAGATTTATCAGCAATAAACCAGCCAGCCGGAAGGGCCG
AGCGCAGAAGTGGTCCTGCAACTTTATCCGCCTCCATCCAGTCTATTAATTGTTGCCGGGAAGCTAGAGT
AAGTAGTTCGCCAGTTAATAGTTTGCGCAACGTTGTTGCCATTGCTACAGGCATCGTGGTGTCACGCTCG
TCGTTTGGTATGGCTTCATTCAGCTCCGGTTCCCAACGATCAAGGCGAGTTACATGATCCCCCATGTTGT
G
Features (pLannotate 1.2.2; 12 found; start..end, strand, type, name):
    451..555     -  promoter       AmpR promoter: bla
    650..685     +  CDS            rop (fragment): Rop protein, which maintains plasmids at low copy number; rop
    787..886     +  misc_feature   bom (fragment): basis of mobility region from pBR322
    892..1044    -  CDS            lacZα (fragment): LacZα fragment of β-galactosidase; lacZ fragment
   1046..1064    +  promoter       T7 promoter: promoter for bacteriophage T7 RNA polymerase
   1152..1170    -  promoter       SP6 promoter: promoter for bacteriophage SP6 RNA polymerase
   1184..1200    -  protein_bind   lac operator: The lac repressor binds to the lac operator to inhibit transcription in E. coli. This inhibition can be relieved by adding lactose or isopropyl-β-D-thiogalactopyranoside (IPTG). lac repressor encoded by lacI
   1208..1238    -  promoter       lac promoter: promoter for the E. coli lac operon
   1253..1274    -  protein_bind   CAP binding site: CAP binding activates transcription in the presence of cAMP. E. coli catabolite activator protein
   1287..1379    -  CDS            lacI (fragment): lac repressor; lacI; The lac repressor binds to the lac operator to inhibit transcription in E. coli. This inhibition can be relieved by adding lactose or isopropyl-β-D-thiogalactopyranoside (IPTG).
   1562..2150    -  rep_origin     ori: high-copy-number ColE1/pMB1/pBR322/pUC origin of replication
   2321..450     -  CDS            AmpR (across the origin): β-lactamase; bla; confers resistance to ampicillin, carbenicillin, and related antibiotics
