[The description below was written by a language model from this plasmid's Addgene catalogue record, the feature table of its GenBank file and pLannotate feature annotations shown in this document.]
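Description:
pU6-sgRNA EF1Alpha-puro-T2A-BFP is a lentiviral sgRNA expression vector of about 8.9 kb, built on a pSICO-derived backbone, that serves as the parental plasmid for genome-scale CRISPRi and CRISPRa libraries. It is propagated in E. coli through a ColE1-type origin and an ampicillin resistance gene, and the catalogue lists it as low copy. The lentiviral portion has a CMV enhancer/promoter fused to a truncated HIV-1 5' LTR, which drives production of the genomic RNA in packaging cells. This is followed by the Ψ packaging signal with a gag fragment, the RRE for Rev-dependent nuclear export, the cPPT/CTS, a WPRE to boost transcript expression, and a downstream truncated LTR.

The payload comprises two transcription units. A modified mouse U6 promoter (Pol III) drives a single guide RNA made up of a 20-nt protospacer, here the EGFP-targeting sgGFP-NT2 sequence, joined to an S. pyogenes Cas9 scaffold annotated as carrying modified stem loops. The automated annotation of this protospacer as an mVenus fragment simply reflects its GFP-family target. Downstream, the EF-1α promoter expresses puromycin N-acetyltransferase linked through a T2A peptide to TagBFP, so one transcript yields both a drug selection marker and a blue fluorescent reporter for transduced mammalian cells. Two loxP sites inherited from pSICO lie within the U6 region and after BFP, bracketing the sgRNA and the EF-1α cassette; the record does not describe any intended use for them.

The plasmid encodes no Cas9, so it is presumably used in cells that separately express a dCas9 effector. The deposited map and the full sequencing result differ by 11 bp. A third, 2.7 kb sequencing record shows only general cloning-vector elements (lacZα, T7 and SP6 promoters) and does not appear to correspond to this construct.
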