Addgene plasmid #60955: pU6-sgRNA EF1Alpha-puro-T2A-BFP
Purpose: Parental vector for the CRISPRi/a libraries. Expresses an sgRNA from the U6 promoter and a puromycin resistance cassette and BFP from the EF1Alpha promoter
Depositing lab: Jonathan Weissman. Depositing organization: University of California, San Francisco (UCSF). Publication: Genome-Scale CRISPR-Mediated Control of Gene Repression and Activation. Gilbert LA, Horlbeck MA, Adamson B, Villalta JE, Chen Y, Whitehead EH, Guimaraes C, Panning B, Ploegh HL, Bassik MC, Qi LS, Kampmann M, Weissman JS. Cell. 2014 Oct 23;159(3):647-61. doi: 10.1016/j.cell.2014.09.029. Epub 2014 Oct 9. PubMed 25307932.
Backbone
  Vector backbone: pSICO derivative
  Backbone manufacturer: Addgene
  Backbone size w/o insert (bp): 8200
  Total vector size (bp): 8888
  Vector type: Mammalian Expression, Lentiviral, CRISPR
  Selectable markers: Puromycin
Growth in bacteria
  Bacterial resistance: Ampicillin, 100 μg/mL
  Growth temperature: 37°C
  Growth strain: Stbl3
  Copy number: Low Copy
Gene/Insert 1
  Gene/Insert name: sgGFP-NT2
  Insert size (bp): 113
Gene/Insert 2
  Gene/Insert name: puro-T2A-BFP
  Insert size (bp): 1371
Terms and licenses: Academic/Nonprofit Terms; Industry Terms: Not Available to Industry
How to cite: pU6-sgRNA EF1Alpha-puro-T2A-BFP was a gift from Jonathan Weissman (Addgene plasmid # 60955 ; http://n2t.net/addgene:60955 ; RRID:Addgene_60955)
