>Addgene plasmid #60955 | pU6-sgRNA EF1Alpha-puro-T2A-BFP | addgene partial sequence | sequence record 99844 | U6 5'-cagtgcaggggaaagaatagtagac-3'
TACAAACTAAAGAATTACAAAAACAAATTACAAAAATTCAAAATTTTCGGGTTTATTACAGGGACAGCAG
AGATCCAGTTTGGTTAGTACCGGGCCCGCTCTAGAGATCCGACGCGCCATCTCTAGGCCCGCGCCGGCCC
CCTCGCACGGACTTGTGGGAGAAGCTCGGCTACTCCCCTGCCCCGGTTAATTTGCATATAATATTTCCTA
GTAACTATAGAGGCTTAATGTGCGATAAAAGACAGATAATCTGTTCTTTTTAATACTAGCTACATTTTAC
ATGATAGGCTTGGATTTCTATAACTTCGTATAGCATACATTATACGAAGTTATAAACAGCACAAAAGGAA
ACTCACCCTAACTGTAAAGTAATTGTGTGTTTTGAGACTATAAGTATCCCTTGGAGAACCACCTTGTTGG
ACCAGGATGGGCACCACCCGTTTAAGAGCTAAGCTGGAAACAGCATAGCAAGTTTAAATAAGGCTAGTCC
GTTATCAACTTGAAAAAGTGGCACCGAGTCGGTGCTTTTTTTCTCGAGTACTA
