>Addgene plasmid #60955 | pU6-sgRNA EF1Alpha-puro-T2A-BFP | addgene partial sequence | sequence record 130058 | Puro-F2 5'-ctcggcttcaccgtcacc-3'
CATGACCCGCAAGCCCGGTGCCGGATCGGGAGAGGGCAGAGGAAGTCTGCTAACATGCGGTGACGTCGAG
GAGAATCCTGGCCCACCGGTCGCCACCAGCGAGCTGATTAAGGAGAACATGCACATGAAGCTGTACATGG
AGGGCACCGTGGACAACCATCACTTCAAGTGCACATCCGAGGGCGAAGGCAAGCCCTACGAGGGCACCCA
GACCATGAGAATCAAGGTGGTCGAGGGCGGCCCTCTCCCCTTCGCCTTCGACATCCTGGCTACTAGCTTC
CTCTACGGCAGCAAGACCTTCATCAACCACACCCAGGGCATCCCCGACTTCTTCAAGCAGTCCTTCCCTG
AGGGCTTCACATGGGAGAGAGTCACCACATACGAAGACGGGGGCGTGCTGACCGCTACCCAGGACACCAG
CCTCCAGGACGGCTGCCTCATCTACAACGTCAAGATCAGAGGGGTGAACTTCACATCCAACGGCCCTGTG
ATGCAGAAGAAAACACTCGGCTGGGAGGCCTTCACCGAGACGCTGTACCCCGCTGACGGCGGCCTGGAAG
GCAGAAACGACATGGCCCTGAAGCTCGTGGGCGGGAGCCATCTGATCGCAAACATCAAGACCACATATAG
ATCCAAGAAACCCGCTAAGAACCTCAAGATGCCTGGCGTCTACTATGTGGACTACA
