>Addgene plasmid #60955 | pU6-sgRNA EF1Alpha-puro-T2A-BFP | addgene partial sequence | sequence record 130062 | U6 5'-cagtgcaggggaaagaatagtagac-3'
AAACAAATTACAAAAATTCAAAATTTTCGGGTTTATTACAGGGACAGCAGAGATCCAGTTTGGTTAGTAC
CGGGCCCGCTCTAGAGATCCGACGCGCCATCTCTAGGCCCGCGCCGGCCCCCTCGCACGGACTTGTGGGA
GAAGCTCGGCTACTCCCCTGCCCCGGTTAATTTGCATATAATATTTCCTAGTAACTATAGAGGCTTAATG
TGCGATAAAAGACAGATAATCTGTTCTTTTTAATACTAGCTACATTTTACATGATAGGCTTGGATTTCTA
TAACTTCGTATAGCATACATTATACGAAGTTATAAACAGCACAAAAGGAAACTCACCCTAACTGTAAAGT
AATTGTGTGTTTTGAGACTATAAGTATCCCTTGGAGAACCACCTTGTTGGACCAGGATGGGCACCACCCG
TTTAAGAGCTAAGCTGGAAACAGCATAGCAAGTTTAAATAAGGCTAGTCCGTTATCAACTTGAAAAAGTG
GCACCGAGTCGGTGCTTTTTTTCTCGAGTACTAGGATCCATTAGGCGGCCGCGTGGATAACCGTATTACC
GCCATGCATGTGCCCGTCAGTGGGCAGAGCGCACATCGCCCACAGTCCCCGAGAAGTTGGGGGGAGGGGT
CGGCAATTGAACCGGTGCCTAGAGAAGGTGGCGCGGGGTAAACTG
